>Addgene plasmid #71834 | pJK193 | depositor full sequence | sequence record 131053 | pJK193 sequence 14764 bps
CTGCATTAATGAATCGGCCAACGCGCGGGGAGAGGCGGTTTGCGTATTGGGCGCTCTTCCGCTTCCTCGC
TCACTGACTCGCTGCGCTCGGTCGTTCGGCTGCGGCGAGCGGTATCAGCTCACTCAAAGGCGGTAATACG
GTTATCCACAGAATCAGGGGATAACGCAGGAAAGAACATGTGAGCAAAAGGCCAGCAAAAGGCCAGGAAC
CGTAAAAAGGCCGCGTTGCTGGCGTTTTTCGATAGGCTCCGCCCCCCTGACGAGCATCACAAAAATCGAC
GCTCAAGTCAGAGGTGGCGAAACCCGACAGGACTATAAAGATACCAGGCGTTTCCCCCTGGAAGCTCCCT
CGTGCGCTCTCCTGTTCCGACCCTGCCGCTTACCGGATACCTGTCCGCCTTTCTCCCTTCGGGAAGCGTG
GCGCTTTCTCATAGCTCACGCTGTAGGTATCTCAGTTCGGTGTAGGTCGTTCGCTCCAAGCTGGGCTGTG
TGCACGAACCCCCCGTTCAGCCCGACCGCTGCGCCTTATCCGGTAACTATCGTCTTGAGTCCAACCCGGT
AAGACACGACTTATCGCCACTGGCAGCAGCCACTGGTAACAGGATTAGCAGAGCGAGGTATGTAGGCGGT
GCTACAGAGTTCTTGAAGTGGTGGCCTAACTACGGCTACACTAGAAGGACAGTATTTGGTATCTGCGCTC
TGCTGAAGCCAGTTACCTTCGGAAAAAGAGTTGGTAGCTCTTGATCCGGCAAACAAACCACCGCTGGTAG
CGGTGGTTTTTTTGTTTGCAAGCAGCAGATTACGCGCAGAAAAAAAGGATCTCAAGAAGATCCTTTGATC
TTTTCTACGGGGTCTGACGCTCAGTGGAACGAAAACTCACGTTAAGGGATTTTGGTCATGAGATTATCAA
AAAGGATCTTCACCTAGATCCTTTTAAATTAAAAATGAAGTTTTAAATCAATCTAAAGTATATATGAGTA
AACTTGGTCTGACAGTTACCAATGCTTAATCAGTGAGGCACCTATCTCAGCGATCTGTCTATTTCGTTCA
TCCATAGTTGCCTGACTCCCCGTCGTGTAGATAACTACGATACGGGAGGGCTTACCATCTGGCCCCAGTG
CTGCAATGATACCGCGAGACCCACGCTCACCGGCTCCAGATTTATCAGCAATAAACCAGCCAGCCGGAAG
GGCCGAGCGCAGAAGTGGTCCTGCAACTTTATCCGCCTCCATCCAGTCTATTAATTGTTGCCGGGAAGCT
AGAGTAAGTAGTTCGCCAGTTAATAGTTTGCGCAACGTTGTTGGCATTGCTACAGGCATCGTGGTGTCAC
GCTCGTCGTTTGGTATGGCTTCATTCAGCTCCGGTTCCCAACGATCAAGGCGAGTTACATGATCCCCCAT
GTTGTGCAAAAAAGCGGTTAGCTCCTTCGGTCCTCCGATCGTTGTCAGAAGTAAGTTGGCCGCAGTGTTA
TCACTCATGGTTATGGCAGCACTGCATAATTCTCTTACTGTCATGCCATCCGTAAGATGCTTTTCTGTGA
CTGGTGAGTACTCAACCAAGTCATTCTGAGAATACCGCGCCCGGCGACCGAGTTGCTCTTGCCCGGCGTC
AATACGGGATAATAGTGTATGACATAGCAGAACTTTAAAAGTGCTCATCATTGGAAAACGTTCTTCGGGG
CGAAAACTCTCAAGGATCTTACCGCTGTTGAGATCCAGTTCGATGTAACCCACTCGTGCACCCAACTGAT
CTTCAGCATCTTTTACTTTCACCAGCGTTTCTGGGTGAGCAAAAACAGGAAGGCAAAATGCCGCAAAAAA
GGGAATAAGGGCGACACGGAAATGTTGAATACTCATACTCTTCCTTTTTCAATATTATTGAAGCATTTAT
CAGGGTTATTGTCTCATGAGCGGATACATATTTGAATGTATTTAGAAAAATAAACAAATAGGGGTTCCGC
GCACATTTCCCCGAAAAGTGCCACCTGACGTCGCGGCCTAATACGACTCACTATAGGGCGGCCGCGGATC
CTTCGTGCGCACCGTACCGTTGGTGATAACCTTTTTGATACCGGCATCAATACGGTCAGCCAGATCATTC
CGGTTTACATGGCGCAGCATCATAACGGCTGCCAGCAGCAGAGCCAGCGGGTTGGCAATGCCTTTGCCTG
CGATATCAGGCGCAGAACCGTGCACGGCTTCAAACACAGCGGCTTTTTCACCAATGTTTGCGCCCGGTGC
CATACCCAAGCCACCAACCAGACCGGCCGTAAGGTCAGAAAGGATGTCACCAAACAGGTTGGTGGTCACA
ATCACATCAAACTGCCATGGGTTGATAACAAGCTGCATGGCGCAGGCATCTACAATCCGTTCATTGAATT
CAATGCGGCCCTTGTATTCTTCTGCAACCTTGCGGCCTTCTTCAAGGAACAGGCCTGTCAGCAGTTTGAG
GATATTGGCCTTGTGAACAATGGTCACCGTTTTACGGTTGTTCTTGACCGCATATTCAAAGGCGAATTTT
ACAATCCGGCGGCATTCTGCGCGGGAGTTAAAGCCGGAGCTCAGCGCAATGCCTTTGGGGTCTTCACCCA
CCGGAATGTAGTGTTCCATTGCTGCGTAATAACCTTCAAGGTTTTCACGGAACAGAACAAGGTCGATATC
ATCAAACCGACCACCGGGAATGATGGTTTTGGTTGGGCGCAGGTTGGCAAACAGGCCAAATTCCTGACGC
AGGGTTACGTTGATGGATTTGAACCCACCACCAACAGGCGTTGTCAGCGGGCCTTTCAGGGCCAGGCCCG
TGCGCCGGATGCTTTCAATTGTCTGTTTGGGCAGCGGGTCATTTACCGCGTCCACACCCGCCATACCGGC
CAGCTGGCGATCCCATACAAATGGGGCACCAACAGTATCCAGAATTTCGGTAACTGATTCAACAATTTCA
GGGCCGATGCCATCACCTGCAATAAGAGTGGCTGGAATGGTCTTGCTGTCTGTCGTCATTCTGAGAAGCT
CCCTTCAACTTCGTAGCCTGTTTTGCGCCCGTTTTACGGTGCACGCGATTCTCAATTTCGTGACCAGAGG
GGAAAGACTCCGTCTCTCACGCCCTCTTGAGAGGTGCGCATGCCGTTTTCAGCCATTTCTGTGCATCAGA
TGGCAGGTGAGGGCCTACCTGATCCAAGATTTGAGCATGGTACACATCCAGCACGGCCGTATCTTCCGGG
CCTAACAGGGCCGGGTCAATCAGCCGCCTGTCAAAAGGGGCCAATGTAAGGGTTTCAAATTCCAGAAAAG
CACGCTCAGAATCTGTCGTATGATCGGGGCGGACCATCACCAGTGTTTCCAACCGGATGCCGTAAGCGCC
GGGTTTGTAAAATCCGGGCTCGTTGGAAATTACCATGCCTTCCTCCAACGCAATGGGAGAGGGCATTTTG
GAAATACGGGCGGGCCCTTCATGCACGGAAAGAAAGCTGCCAACGCCGTGGCCAGTGCCATGATCATAAT
CCAGCCCGGCCTGCCACAGGTCAAACCGTGCCAGTGCATCCAGTGCATGGCCTTTGGTGCCAACCGGAAA
ACGTGCACGGCCCAAGCGCAGATTGCCTTTCAGCACGCGGGTAAAGACGTCTTTCAAGCTAGCAGGAGGG
GCATTGGGGCCCGTCCAGACTGTGCGGGTCACATCTGTTGTGCCTTCAGGGTACTGGCCGCCGCTATCAA
TCAAATAGACTTCGTCGTCGTGTAATTTTCGATCACTTTGCGGCGTGACACGATAATGAATGATTGCGCC
ATTGGGGCCAGAGCCGGAAATGGCGGGAAAAGATTCTTCCCGGTAGTCCTTGCCTTCAGCCCGGAAGGCA
TCAAGCCGTTTGGCGGCTTCAAGTTCTGTGCAGTTGTGGCCTTTTGTATCCAGCCAATGCAAAAAACGGC
ACAGGGCCACGCCATCTCGCAGATGGGCTGTGCGCATGCCAGCCTGTTCCACCTTGTTTTTGCACGCTTT
GGGCAGCAGGCACGGATCTGGTGTTTCCTGCACGGTTGCACCATACCGGGTAAGGGTTTGGCCAAACCAG
ACAGCATTGCTGGCAGGATCAACCCCAACGGTTTTACCGTTGAGCGTTGCTAGAACCTGCTCCATATCCT
GCGGCGCGTGAACACGCACAGAAGTGCCGAGCCAGTCTTTGATATTTGTCGAAACTTTTTGTGGTGCAAT
AAACAGATCAACCGAGCTGTTTGCGTGCACCAGTGCAAATGCCAGCACCACAGGTGTGCAGGGGATATCG
GAACCACGAATATTCAGTAGCCATGCAATAGAGGCTGAATCACTTAAAACCGCAGCATCCTGGCCATTCT
GCGTAAGAATTGCAGAAATCTCCTGCCGCTTTTGAACAGAGCTTTTCCCCGCAAAGGCAAGGGGATGTAC
ACAGGCTGGTGATGCGGGAAATGCAGGGCGGTCTGCCCAGATATCATCTACCAGATTGCGCGTGGTGGGT
ACCAGTTTCACCCCACTTTGGGCTGCGAACGGGCGCAGTTCCGCAACACTCATAACGCGCGGATCATACC
CCACGCGGGTTTCCGGTTTGGCTTGCTCTTTCAGCCATAAGGCGGGCGGTGTCTGGCTAATATGCAGGCG
TTGCCAGCAAGTGCCATCTACCTGCTGATCCATTTGAGTAATGTAGCGTCCATCAGAAAACACGGCGGCT
GTGTGCGGTAGTACAATGGCGGTGCCTGCGCTGCCTGTAAAACCTGTTAGCCATGCCAGACGCTCTGCGC
AGGCTGGTGTGTATTCCCCCAAAAATTCATCGCTATGGGGCACAATCAGGCCATCCAGCTCTTCGCGTTG
CAGGAGGGTGCGCAGTGCGGCAAGACGGGTAGAAGATGCAGACGCCATGAAAACCGTGTCCTGAAATAAC
GTAGGAAAAGATAAAGCTGCTTAGGCTGTTTTGCGGATAGGAAGATTGGGGCGGCGCAGGATAAGGGTGG
CCCATTCTCCCTCCACCAATTCCTGCTCCAACACCAAACCCTGCCGGCGGTGTGCTGCCAGCACCATGCG
CACCTGTGTGCGCAGCAGCCCGGCCAGAATAACTGTGCCACCGGGGGCCAGATACCGCGCCAGATCCTTG
GCCATCAGGCATAAGGGGCGTGCCAGAATATTGGCAAAAACCAGATCAAACGGGGCGGCTTTCCAAATGG
CAGGGGTTTTCCAGCCATTGCCCAGCCGGCATGTCATGGCCCGCCCCAGCTGGTTACGCTTGGCATTTTG
TGCCGCTACACGCACAGACCACGGTTCAATATCCACAGCCAGGACGTTCTGGTGCAATAATGCCGCAGCA
GCCATGGCCAGAATACCGGTGCCACAACCCAGATCCAGAATACGGCGCGGGTGGCGATAAGCCACACGTT
CCAGCGCACGCAGGCACCCGCGGGTAGAACCATGCTCGCCAGATCCAAAAGCCACGCCCGCATCCAGTGT
CAGCACAATGCGTGTGGCATTTTTGGAATCGGGCAAATGCGTGCCACGCACCACAAAGCGGCGGCCCACT
TCCTGTTCGGGAAAAGCCTCATACGTGCGGGCCAGCCAGCCTTCGGCTTCTGTGCTGGTGCGTTCCAGCG
GGGCACTGACACCACTGGTGAGTTCTGCCAACGCAAGGGCTGCTGCCAGTTCATCTTCCCGGTGGCCGGT
GTCTTTTACACCTTCCACCCGCCATTGGGTGCCTTCGGGGTTGGCTTCAAAAATGCCAACTGTGGCGCAT
ACGCTGCCAATGGCGTTTTCGTAAGCTTCTACCGCCGCTTCCGGCACAGTGACAGAAATGGTTTCAAGGC
TGGTGGCATGACGGCGAGAAGGAGGGGCCATTAGATTTTCTCGATAAAGGATGAAAGAAGACGTTTGGTG
CCAACAGAATCAAAAGACACTTCAACATGGTGTCGATCTGCTGAAATCACGATACCTTCGCCAAAGCGGG
GGTGGCGCACATGGTCGCCCAGTTGCAGGGCTGGTGCGGCCTCCAGCATGGGGTCTTTTCTACGGCGGGC
AATAAGGGGGCCGTTATCAAATACGGATTCGGACAGGTTAAGCCCCTGCCGCTGGAATGTGCCGGCTTCA
TCATGGCGCAGTACGTGCTCATCTGGCAGTTCATCCAGAAAGCGGCTGGGCATGGAGGGCTGCCAGTTGG
CGTAAATACGCCGGCGGCCAGCATGAAAGATAATGGCCTCCTGCCGGGCACGTGTAATGCCCACATAAGC
CAACCTGCGCTCTTCCTCCAACCCTTTCAGGCCGCCTTCATCCAGCGTGCGCTGGGAGGGAAAAACGCCT
TCCTCCCATCCGGGCAGAAAAACCGTATCAAACTCCAGCCCCTTGGCGCCGTGTAGCGTCATGATGGACA
GGTAATCATCCTGCCCGTTTTCATCATGATCCATAACAAGAGCAACGTGCTCCAGAAACTCGCCCAGAGT
TCCAAAATCGGCCAGTGCGCGCGTCAGTTCTTTCAGGTTTTCCAACCGCCCCGGTGCATCGGGGGAGCGA
TCCTGCCGCCACATGTCCAGATACCCGCTTTCTTCCAGCAGGTGTTCTACGGCCACCACATGGCCTTCAC
GCGCCAGAATATCGCGCGTGCTGGTAAAGGCTTCCATCAACTGGCGTAAATGGGCGGCAGATTTTCCTTT
AAGGGCGTTATCTTCCAGCAGTTTTTCCGTGCCGCCTGTAAGGGGCAGGTTATTGGCGCGTGCTGCTGCA
TGTAGCTTTTGCAGCCCGGCCGGGCCAACACCACGTTTGGGCACGTTGATAATGCGTTCAAAAGCCAGAT
CATCGGCCGGTTGGCTCAGCACGCGCATATAGGCCAGTGCATCACGTATTTCTGCGCGTTCATAAAAACG
CAGGCCGCCCACAATGCGGTAAGGCAGGCCAATTTGCATCAGGCGTTCTTCAAACGCGCGGGTTTGAAAG
CCCGCACGTACCAGAATGGCCATTTCGTTCAGGGCATGACCTTGCCCGCGCAGTTTCTCGGCGTGTTCGC
ACACCATGCGGGCTTCTGTATCCGAATCCCAAACACCAGTGACGCTAACCTTTTTACCTTCTGCATCTTC
TCGACCGGGGCGGAGTGTTTTGCCCAGCCGTTCGCTATTATGGGCAATAAGCCCTGCGGCAGCCCCCAGA
ATATGGCGGGTAGAGCGATAATTGCGTTCCAGCCGTACAACCTTGGCGGAGGGGAAATCTTTTTCAAACC
GCAGAATGTTTTCAACTTCCGCGCCGCGCCATGAGTAGATGGACTGATCATCATCCCCCACACAGCAGAT
ATTGGCCGGGCCTTCGGCATGTTTGGCCAGCAGGCGCAGCCAGAGATACTGAATGGTGTTGGTATCCTGA
TACTCGTCCACCAGAATGTAACGGAACAGGCGGTGATACTGGGCTAGCACATCTGGCCGTGTGCGCAGGA
TCTCGGTCACATGCAGCATCAGGTCACCAAAATCGCAGGCGTTTAGCTGCTTCAGGCGGGCCTGATACGC
GGTGTAAATGGCGCGGGCATGGCCATTGGCAAAGTCCGAATCCTCGGTGGGGGTAATGCGCTCGGGGGTT
AGCCCACGGTCTTTCCAGCGTTGGATCACACCTAAAAGGCCCGGTGCTGGCCAACGTTTGATATCAATCT
GCCACGGTGCCATCACCTGTTTAAGCAGGCGTAGCTGGTCATCCGTATCCAGAATGGTAAAGCTTTGTGT
CAGCCCCACATATTCCGCATGGCGGCGGAGCATACGCGCGCATAGGGCATGAAATGTGCCCAACCATAAC
CCTTCTGCCGGGCTACCCAACAGCAGGCTTATACGCTCACGCATTTCGCGCGCAGCTTTGTTGGTAAAGG
TTACTGTCAGGATCTGCCACGGCTTGGCACGGCCCGTAAGCAGGATATGTGCAAAGCGGGTGGTTAAAAC
CCGTGTTTTGCCCGTGCCAGCACCAGCCAGCACAAGCAGAGGGCCATCCGTTGTTTCAATAGCTGCGCGC
TGTTCGGGGTTGAGACGAGCCAGATAACTGTCACCCGAGGCAGACGGAGATGAAAAAAGCGGGGCGGAGG
GGTGTTCGGACGTATTCACCATGCCTTTATATAAGCATGTGCGCTTCAGGCCAAACGGAGCAATGGAATG
GAGAGACAGTCAGCGGGACAGAAAAGGCAAAAAAAGCCTGAGCATTCCGTTGCAAAGGCTGGCACAACCC
AAGGTTGTCAATCTGCGCCTCAAGCTTCCATACCTGCTTTTGAAAGTACTGGCCCCACAGGGCACCGTAA
ACGCATGCGCCAGCGGGTAATGGCGCAGGGAGCCGCTGCTCTTGCTGATTATGAATTGCTGGAAATGCTG
CTGTATGTTGGGGTTCCGCGTAAGGATACAAAGCCGCTGGCTAAAAGCCTTATCAATGCGTTTGGCTCTT
TTCAGGCAGTTATAGAAGCAAAAGAAGAAGATCTGCGCCAAATTGGCGGTGTAACGCGCGCCAGTGCGGC
ACTGTTGCAGAATGTGGCCCGCGTGGCAGACAGGTTGCCAGAAAATGGTGCAGAATCACGCCGTTTTTTG
GGGAACTGGGACAGTATTTTAGAATATGCAGATGTGTATCTGGCGCATACGCCCAAAGGGCAGGTGCGGG
CTTTGTTTCTGGATAGCCGTAACCAGTTGATTGCGGATGAAACTGTGCCGGCCTTTTTGCATGAAGACAG
CAGCCATGAAGCCATGGCCTGTATTCGGCATGCTGTGGCGCAGGTTTTGCAACGTGCACTGGCCTTGCAT
GCCTGCGCATTGGTAACTGTGGATCTGGTAGCGGAAGATCAAACGCTGGATGAAAGCCTTACACAAAATG
CACCGTTTGTGCGGGAATTACAGCGTAGCGCCCCATTGTTGGCTGTGGAGGTGCATGATCATATTGCTAT
AGGACGCGGAGAATGGCGCAGCTTTAATCACTCTGCAGGTTCAAAATCTTGAAGCGTCCGCCCACAAAGT
CAGAAAAAAATGCCACCGGTCAATTTGCTGATGCCACACATTTCCGGCTGAATGTTGCAACTGCGCAAAC
CGTTCCATTTGCCGCCGAAATGCATGAGCGCGCAGAGCAGACGTTTCCGGGAGCAGAAGATACAGATTTT
ACCCTATTATGCAGTCTTATATTGCAAGCGCAGCCCCGGAATATAAAAGCAAATGAACAGGCACAGAATT
TATTGCAAGAATATGGAAGTCTGGCAGCAGTAATGGCTGCCGTAAGTTGGCAGGAAACAAGTAAAAGTAT
AAAAACTTTGCCAGAAGCTGTGCGTGTTCTGCTTATGCTGGTGCGTGAATCCGGGTTGCGTATCCAGCGT
GCAAGATTGCAACATTCCGGCATATTGGCAGAACAACAACAGCTGTATGCTTATTTGCGGGCCATAATGG
GGCCGGAAAAACGCGAGCAGGTGCGTGTTCTTTTTCTAAATGACCAGCATCAACTTCTGGCTGACGATAT
TATGGGGCAGGGTACCGTAGACCATACTCCCGTTTACCCGCGGGAAATTGTAGCCCGCGCGCTACAATTA
AAGGCAACCCTGTTGGTATTAGTGCATAACCACCCCAGCGGTGACCCAACACCTTCAGCCGATGATGTGG
TGATGACAAACCAAATCTGTGGGGCGGCAAAAATTATGAATATCCATGTCTGGGATCATATCATTGTTGC
TGGAGAAAAGCTGTTGAGCATGCGTGAAGCAGGGTTTTTGTAAGTATCTGCTTCACGCAGTGCCTTAACT
GGCAGATTCTTCATCTTCCACAGCGGCCGTTTTGGTGGCCAATGGGCCCAAGGCATCCTGAATACCCAAA
TTGCCTGGCAGCGCACCGTAGGGGAACAGAATATTTACATGCCCCATTTTACGGCCCACTCTGGCTTCTG
CCTTGCCATATAGATGCGGAATAAAGCCCTGCGTGGCCATAATCTGCGGCAGCAGCGCCATATCTTCCGG
CCCGACCAGATTTTTCATGATTGCATCAGAATGGCGCACAGCGTGCGGCAAAGGCAGCCCCGCAACTGCA
CGGATATGCATGTCAAATTGGTCCTGCGGGCAGGCATTCATGGTCCAATGGCCAGAATTATGGGGGCGCG
GGGCCATTTCATTCACCAGCAGGTTGCCGGTGCAATCAACAAACATTTCAACGCCCAGAATACCAACCAG
CTCCAGCTTTTCTGCAATGGTGGTGGCTAGTTTTATGGCCTGCGTGGCAATATCTGGGTCAATGGGGGCG
GGGGCTAATGTTAGATCCAGAATACCGTTCCAGTGCCGGTTCAGCGCCGGGTCAAAGCACCTTACCGTGC
CATCTGCACCACGCGCCACCATAACACTAATCTCGCAAGCAAAATCCACCATACCTTCTGCAACCAGAGG
ATGTGGTGCCAGAGCGTTGAAAGCCTCTTCCAGATCATGGATGTGATGCACACGGCGCTGGCCTTTGCCA
TCATATCCATTGCGAGTGGTTTTGAGAATCAGCGGCAAACCCACTTTTTCTGCGGCTTCGTGTAGCGTTT
TGACATCGGTAACAGGATGCCATGGCGCGAGTGGAATACCCGCAGAAGCAAAAAAAGTTTTTTCTGCCAA
TCGGTCCTGACTGATGCGCAGAATATGCCCCGAAGGATGAACAGGGCAGTGTTTGGCTAGGCGGTCCAGT
GCATCTGCGCTGATGTTTTCAAATTCAAAGGTAACAACATCAACAGCGCGGGCAAAGGCATCCAGTGCTG
TCGGATCATCATACTTGCCGCATGTTACGGCGTGAGAGACCTGAGCCGCCGGGCCGTTGGCCTCTGGCGT
AAGAATATGCGTGCGAAAACCAAGGCGCGCGGCAGCAACAGCAGACATGCGGCCAAGCTGGCCACCCCCC
ACAATGCCAATAACGGCATTGGGCTTAAGCGGAGAATGTAAGGAGGTCATTTATCTTCGGTAATGGGAGA
GTTGGGGACAGAGGCCGTCTGCAATGCGCGCCATGTTTCAAGGCGTGCGGCAAGGGCCGGGTTATACAGT
GCAAGAATGGAGGCGGCCAGCAAGGCGGCATTTTTGGCGCCGGATGCCCCAATAGCCAAAGTGCCCACAG
GCACGCCGCCGGGCATCTGCACAATGGAAAGCAGGCTGTCCATGCCTTTAAGAGCGCGAGATTCTACTGG
AACACCCAGCACGGGCAGGCGTGTCCATGCCGCACACATACCCGGCAGATGTGCAGCTCCACCGGCCCCA
GCAATAATCACATTCAGGCCGCGTTCGGCTGCCGTACGCGCATAATCCGCCAACCGGTCTGGCGTACGAT
GTGCTGAAACAATGAGGGTTTCATGCGGAATTTCCAGCTCTGTCAGCAATGCGTCTGCATGGCGCATGGT
TTCCCAGTCTGACTGGCTGCCCATGATAATGCCCACAACGGGGGCAGAGGCTGCTTTATCTTCTAAAGCA
CTGGAAGCAGAGGGCAGGGGGGCGGTTTCGCTCACGGTGGGTATCTATCCGGTTTTTTAAAGTCTGTAAC
GGAGAGGTTCAGGCAATGTCATCAGGGATCAGAAGGCTTTCAACCTTGGTAATCTGATCTTTTAGCAGAA
GTTTACGTTTTTTCAGCCGCTGGAGATAGAGTTGGTCAATAAAAGTAGTTTCATGCGCCATGCGGTTGAT
AACCGTATCCAGATCTCTGTGTTCACTCCGGAGTTCATGCAGTTGGGCAAGCAGTAAATCGCGATCTCGC
AGCATGATGTCCTGTCTCCTTCACCATTGGTGCGGAATCGTGCGCCGGGTGTGGCGGCCCGCAAAGTGAA
TAGCATGCCCGAAGCAGTGTTTACCATGTAAGGCCCGGACGCCAGCCAGGATTACAAAAAAACTTCCATG
CTCAGGCTGCATACCAGAAGGGCGCGATATATGAAATTAACATGAACTTTCTTGACCTCGGTACGTTAGC
GTTGACGGGTCATCAATCGAGTGGAGGCCACAAATGACACGCCTTTCAAGGATCGAAAGTCTTAAAACGC
GCCATTTCCGTATTGATCAGAAAATTATGAGCGAAGGCGGACGCCCCAGACCGGACGCGCGCGTGTTGAT
GTGCCTGAAACTTCAGAAATTGCGAATTAAGGAAGAAATAGAGCGTCTTTCAACCTGATATTCAATTTGG
CACACTGAACATTTCTGAGGCAGAAAACGATTGTTTTTCTGCCTCAGACTATAACGCGGTTTATTCTTCA
GAAATACTAAAGCTTTCCACGTCTGTAACAGGTGCAGGAATTTCCTGCCCTTCACGTTCCAGACGCATAT
TGGCTTCATGCACGGCAGCGTTCAGGTCTGTCTGGCTGCACAGCCCCACCGTTACCGGATCACGCGGCTT
GATGTTGGGGGTGTTCCAGTGCTGCTTGTTGCGCACTTTTGCAATGGTATCTTTGGTGGTGCCAAGAAGC
TTGACAATCTGCTGATCGCTCAGCTGCGGATAGTTGCGTAGCAGAAAAGCAATGCCATCTGGACGATCAT
GACGCTTGGCAACAGGCGTATAACGCGCCCCTTTGGAGCGGCGGCGTACAGGATTGTTGGTTGGCAGAAT
TTTCAGCCGTGCGTTGGGGTCTTTCTCACAACGCTGGATTTCTTCCTGCTTGAGCTGATGATTCGCAATC
GGATCATAACCGACAATGCCATGTGCCACTTCGCCATCTGCAATGGCCTGCACTTCCAACGGGTGCATAC
CGCAAAAAGCGGCAATCTGTTCAAAACTGAGCGCTGTTTTTTCAATCAGCCACACAGCGGTTGCTTTGGG
CATTAACGGTAGGGTCGTCATGGTTTTGTATTCCTGTCGTCGGGCGGCGCTTGCGCAGGCACCGGGAACT
TGACGGCCCGGAACGTGTTCCGCAGGCCTGCGTGCCTGCCGGCGCGCATCTGTGCCACGATATGGGGGGA
GTGGCTGCTTCAGGTCAAGCCGCAATGCACACAACACCTACATTCTGCACAAATAAAATAAGGGGAAGCC
GCAGCTTCCCCTTACCTTGCCAATATATGGTTTATGCGCACTGTGCCGTTATCAGGCCGCTGTAGCTATG
CTTTGTGGGGCCTGCGGTTGTGTCGGCTGTTGAGTGGCGGAAACCACGGTATGTTCCGCAGGTGTGGAAT
TGACGGTTTTAACCGGAATGCGGCGTGGTTTGAGTGCATCGGGAATAATTTGTTGCACAGTAATACGGAG
CAAGCCGTTGTTCATTTCCGCGCCGGTCACTTCAACATGATCTGCCAGTGCAAAACGGCGCTCAAACGCG
CGGCGTGCAATACCACGATGCAAGATTTCGCCTTCATCCTGCGGTGTAGTGACACGGCCAGAAACAACAA
GCGTGTTATCCTGCACAATCAATTCAATATCATCCGGCCCAAAGCCAGCTATCGCCATTGTCAGCGTGTA
CCGATCATTTCCCGTTTTAGCGATATCATAAGGAGGGAAGCTGGAATTGCCGGGAGACCGGGCAGCGCTA
TCCATCACCTGTGCCAGGCGGTCAAACCCAATTGCAGTACGCAGCAGCGGTGTAAAATCATAACTCATGT
AAGAACCTCCTCGTTCAGCAAGGTTCTGCCGGTTTTGCCAAGACCCCCGAAGGCAATCTGCCCGGCAGCG
TTGTTTGGCGGAAACCCCATATACGGGCATTTCCATACCTCTGAACGTGGAAAGCCCCGCACTCTTTTTC
AAGAGGCGGGGCTTTTGAACCTGCGTAAAGAACTGAAAAATCAGCCTTTCTTGCGGGTGCCAATACCAGC
AAAACGCTTGTTGAACTTGGCAACCTGGCCCCCGGTATCCAGCATACGCTGCACGCCTGTCCATGCTGGG
TGAGACTTGGGGTCAACATCCAGGCGGAGGGTGTCGCCAGCCTTGCCATAGCAGGAATGCGTCTTGAATT
CCGTGCCATCGGTCATGACAACATTGATTTCGTGATAATCGGGGTGAATGCCGGGTTTCATGAAACTGGT
TCTTTCGTTACAGCAGAAAGGGCCCGATACCGACCGGGCCAAGAGTGCCGTGCATATAAACGAAATGCGT
GTGTTGGATCAACCGTTCATTTTGTTTTGCTTGGCAAGATGAAGATGCGCCGCAAATAAATGGCCAATTA
CACCGTGTTGTGCTGCATTTGTGCTACAGAACGCATGAAATATTAAGAAAAGTCTATCCATTTGGATACT
ATGGGCTTGAGAGCGCAGCGCTAAAACGGCTAATTCAGGGCAGTATTTCCCAGTATTTCCCAGTATTTAA
CAGGATTTTTTGTATGGCTGACCTTAAGTCTCACGTCCATGCCCCAGGTTGGGTGGGCGAATTCCGGGCA
TTCATTATGCGCGGTAATGTTGTTGATCTGGCTGTTGGTGTTATTATTGGTGCTGCGTTTACATCAATTG
TAAACAGCTTGGTAAAAGACATTTTCAACCCACTTATTGGCCTTCTTATTGGCGGGATTGATTTTTCCAA
CCTGTTTATCACCCTTAAAGGCCCGCATCTGGCCACTCTGGCAGAAGCCCAGAAAGCCGGTGCCGTTACG
CTGAACATTGGCCTGTTCCTGAACGCTGTAATCCAGTTTCTGATTGTGGCCATGGCCATTTTCTGGATGG
TAAAAGCTCTGACACGCCTGCATGTGCGTGAAGATGAACAGCCCAAGGCACCGCCGCCGCCCTCCAAAAC
CGAAGTTCTGCTTGAGCAGATTCGTGATGAACTGGCAGCCAACAATAAAGATCCGCGGCCGCTCCCTTTA
GTGAGGGTTAATTGGCCGCATAACTTCGTATAATGTATGCTATACGAAGTTATGGGTACCGGGG
Features (pLannotate 1.2.2; 12 found; start..end, strand, type, name):
    237..825     -  rep_origin     ori: high-copy-number ColE1/pMB1/pBR322/pUC origin of replication
    996..1856    -  CDS            AmpR: β-lactamase; bla; confers resistance to ampicillin, carbenicillin, and related antibiotics
   1857..1961    -  promoter       AmpR promoter: bla
   1999..2017    +  promoter       T7 promoter: promoter for bacteriophage T7 RNA polymerase
   6189..7487    -  CDS            addA (fragment): ADDA_CLOBB - Protein inferred from homology: Swiss-Prot protein existence level 3. The heterodimer acts as both an ATP-dependent DNA helicase and an ATP-dependent, dual-direction single-stranded exonuclease. Recognizes the chi site generating a DNA molecule suitable for the initiation of homologous recombination. The AddA nuclease domain is required for chi fragment generation; this subunit has the helicase and 3' -> 5' nuclease activities. From Clostridium botulinum (strain Eklund 17B / Type B).
   9827..10861   -  CDS            ADE2 (fragment): PUR6_YEAST - Experimental evidence at protein level: Swiss-Prot protein existence level 1. From Saccharomyces cerevisiae (strain ATCC 204508 / S288c) (Baker's yeast).
  10915..11376   -  CDS            purE (fragment): PURE_ECOLI - Experimental evidence at protein level: Swiss-Prot protein existence level 1. Catalyzes the conversion of N5-carboxyaminoimidazole ribonucleotide (N5-CAIR) to 4-carboxy-5-aminoimidazole ribonucleotide (CAIR). From Escherichia coli (strain K12).
  13715..13921   -  CDS            rpmE (fragment): RL31_RHOPA - Experimental evidence at protein level: Swiss-Prot protein existence level 1. Binds the 23S rRNA. From Rhodopseudomonas palustris (strain ATCC BAA-98 / CGA009).
  14263..14676   +  CDS            mscL: MSCL_ECOLI - Also known as yhdC. Experimental evidence at protein level: Swiss-Prot protein existence level 1. Mechanosensitive channel that opens in response to stretch forces in the membrane lipid bilayer. Forms a nonselective ion channel with a conductance of about 4 nanosiemens. Participates in the regulation of osmotic pressure changes within the cell. Opens at a pressure just below that which would cause cell disruption and death. The force required to trigger channel opening depends on the membrane lipids composition. From Escherichia coli (strain K12).
  14695..14713   -  promoter       T3 promoter: promoter for bacteriophage T3 RNA polymerase
  14720..14753   -  protein_bind   loxP: Cre-mediated recombination occurs in the 8-bp core sequence (GCATACAT). Cre recombinase
  14764..54      -  CDS            lacI (fragment) (across the origin): lac repressor; lacI; The lac repressor binds to the lac operator to inhibit transcription in E. coli. This inhibition can be relieved by adding lactose or isopropyl-β-D-thiogalactopyranoside (IPTG).
