[The description below was written by a language model from this plasmid's Addgene catalogue record and pLannotate feature annotations shown in this document.]
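Description:
pJK193 is a genomic DNA clone from the acidophilic acetic acid bacterium Acetobacter aceti strain 1023, recovered from a lambda-BlueStar phage library. The catalogue lists it as a phage lambda cloning vector, but the sequenced molecule is a 14,764 bp ampicillin-resistant plasmid with only about 2.1 kb of vector sequence. That portion carries a high-copy ColE1/pUC-type origin, the β-lactamase gene with its own promoter, a short lacI fragment and a single loxP site. The lone loxP site is consistent with a plasmid excised from the phage arms by Cre-mediated recombination, although the record does not state this. It is propagated in standard E. coli cloning strains under ampicillin selection.

The roughly 12.6 kb insert is a Sau3AI genomic fragment flanked by opposing T7 and T3 promoters, which serve as sequencing primer sites at its two ends. It spans the chromosomal region from rpmE to radC and beyond. The two catalogued genes are purE (N5-carboxyaminoimidazole ribonucleotide mutase) and purK (N5-carboxyaminoimidazole ribonucleotide synthetase), which catalyse consecutive steps of de novo purine biosynthesis. The record notes that the purE encoded here has an additional N-terminal methionine.

The automated annotation labels features by homology to other organisms. It finds adjacent purE-like and ADE2-like (probably purK) reading frames, plus matches to rpmE (ribosomal protein L31), mscL and an addA-type helicase–nuclease fragment. These labels should be read as A. aceti homologues, not as foreign genes. No dedicated expression promoter, tag or reporter is recorded, so the genes presumably sit in their native genomic context. The clone served as a source of the purE–purK locus for biochemical and structural study of the A. aceti mutase.
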