Addgene plasmid #71834: pJK193
Purpose: Cloned region contains Acetobacter aceti 1023 rpmE-radC(and beyond) region
Depositing lab: T. J. Kappock. Depositing organization: Washington University in Saint Louis. Publication: Biochemical and structural studies of N5-carboxyaminoimidazole ribonucleotide mutase from the acidophilic bacterium Acetobacter aceti. Constantine CZ, Starks CM, Mill CP, Ransome AE, Karpowicz SJ, Francois JA, Goodman RA, Kappock TJ. Biochemistry. 2006 Jul 11;45(27):8193-208. 10.1021/bi060465n PubMed 16819818.
Backbone
  Vector backbone: lambda-BlueStar
  Backbone size w/o insert (bp): 2111
  Total vector size (bp): 14764
  Vector type: phage lambda cloning vector with genomic DNA insert
Growth in bacteria
  Bacterial resistance: Ampicillin, 100 μg/mL
  Growth temperature: 37°C
  Growth strain: DH5alpha
  Copy number: Unknown
Gene/Insert 1
  Gene/Insert name: N5-carboxyaminoimidazole ribonucleotide mutase (alt names: purE; AZ09_02690)
  Species: Acetobacter aceti 1023
  Mutation: additional N-terminal methionine encoded by this plasmid
  GenBank ID: AAZ04483.1 KDE21029.1
  Cloning method: Restriction Enzyme; 5′ cloning site Sau3AI (not destroyed); 3′ cloning site n/a (unknown if destroyed)
  Sequencing primers: 5′ T3 promoter; 3′ n/a
Gene/Insert 2
  Gene/Insert name: N5-carboxyaminoimidazole ribonucleotide synthetase (alt names: purK; AZ09_02695)
  Species: Acetobacter aceti 1023
  GenBank ID: AAZ04484.1 KDE21030.1
  Cloning method: Restriction Enzyme; 5′ cloning site n/a (unknown if destroyed); 3′ cloning site Sau3AI (not destroyed)
  Sequencing primers: 5′ n/a; 3′ T7 promoter
Terms and licenses: Academic/Nonprofit Terms; Industry Terms: Not Available to Industry
How to cite: pJK193 was a gift from T. J. Kappock (Addgene plasmid # 71834 ; http://n2t.net/addgene:71834 ; RRID:Addgene_71834)
