>Addgene plasmid #71834 | pJK193 | addgene partial sequence | sequence record 133979 | T7 5'-TAATACGACTCACTATAGGG-3'
GTACCGTTGGTGATAACCTTTTTGATACCGGCATCAATACGGTCAGCCAGATCATTCCGGTTTACATGGC
GCAGCATCATAACGGCTGCCAGCAGCAGAGCCAGCGGGTTGGCAATGCCTTTGCCTGCGATATCAGGCGC
AGAACCGTGCACGGCTTCAAACACAGCGGCTTTTTCACCAATGTTTGCGCCCGGTGCCATACCCAAGCCA
CCAACCAGACCGGCCGTAAGGTCAGAAAGGATGTCACCAAACAGGTTGGTGGTCACAATCACATCAAACT
GCCATGGGTTGATAACAAGCTGCATGGCGCAGGCATCTACAATCCGTTCATTGAATTCAATGCGGCCCTT
GTATTCTTCTGCAACCTTGCGGCCTTCTTCAAGGAACAGGCCTGTCAGCAGTTTGAGGATATTGGCCTTG
TGAACAATGGTCACCGTTTTACGGTTGTTCTTGACCGCATATTCAAAGGCGAATTTTACAATCCGGCGGC
ATTCTGCGCGGGAGTTAAAGCCGGAGCTCAGCGCAATGCCTTTGGGGTCTTCACCCACCGGAATGTAGTG
TTCCATTGCTGCGTAATAACCTTCAAGGTTTTCACGGAACAGAACAAGGTCGATATCATCAAACCGACCA
CCGGGAATGATGGTTTTGGTTGGGCGCAGGTTGGCAAACAGGCCAAATTCCTGACGCAGGGTTACGTTGA
TGGATTTGAACCCACCACCAACAGGCGTTGTCAGCGGGCCTTTCAGGGCCAGGCCCGTGCGCCGGATGCT
TTCAATTGTCTGTTTGGGCAGCGGGTCATTTACCGCGTCCACACCCGCCATACCGGCCAGCTGGCGATCC
CATACAAATGGGGCACCAACAGTATC
