>Addgene plasmid #71834 | pJK193 | addgene partial sequence | sequence record 133980 | L4440 5'-AGCGAGTCAGTGAGCGAG-3'
AACCGCCTCTCCCCGCGCGTTGGCCGATTCATTAATGCAGCCCCGGTACCCATAACTTCGTATAGCATAC
ATTATACGAAGTTATGCGGCCAATTAACCCTCACTAAAGGGAGCGGCCGCGGATCTTTATTGTTGGCTGC
CAGTTCATCACGAATCTGCTCAAGCAGAACTTCGGTTTTGGAGGGCGGCGGCGGTGCCTTGGGCTGTTCA
TCTTCACGCACATGCAGGCGTGTCAGAGCTTTTACCATCCAGAAAATGGCCATGGCCACAATCAGAAACT
GGATTACAGCGTTCAGGAACAGGCCAATGTTCAGCGTAACGGCACCGGCTTTCTGGGCTTCTGCCAGAGT
GGCCAGATGCGGGCCTTTAAGGGTGATAAACAGGTTGGAAAAATCAATCCCGCCAATAAGAAGGCCAATA
AGTGGGTTGAAAATGTCTTTTACCAAGCTGTTTACAATTGATGTAAACGCAGCACCAATAATAACACCAA
CAGCCAGATCAACAACATTACCGCGCATAATGAATGCCCGGAATTCGCCCACCCAACCTGGGGCATGGAC
GTGAGACTTAAGGTCAGCCATACAAAAAATCCTGTTAAATACTGGGAAATACTGGGAAATACTGCCCTGA
ATTAGCCGTTTTAGCGCTGCGCTCTCAAGCCCATAGTATCCAAATGGATAGACTTTTCTTAATATTTCAT
GCGTTCTGTAGCACAAATGCAGCACAACACGGTGTAATTGGCCATTTATTTGCGGCGCATCTTCATCTTG
CCAAGCAAAACAAAATGAACGGTTGATC
